Addgene plasmid #238423: GST-GRP78-C Terminus (pGEX4T1)
Purpose: Expresses GRP78 C Terminus fused to the GST Tag
Depositing lab: Amy Shiu Lee. Depositing organization: University of Southern California. Publication: The COOH-Terminal Proline-Rich Region of GRP78 Is a Key Regulator of Its Cell Surface Expression and Viability of Tamoxifen-Resistant Breast Cancer Cells. Tseng CC, Zhang P, Lee AS. Neoplasia. 2019 Aug;21(8):837-848. doi: 10.1016/j.neo.2019.05.008. Epub 2019 Jul 12. PubMed 31306849.
Backbone
  Vector backbone: pGEX-4T1
  Backbone size w/o insert (bp): 4969
  Total vector size (bp): 9500
  Vector type: Bacterial Expression
Growth in bacteria
  Bacterial resistance: Ampicillin, 100 μg/mL
  Growth temperature: 37°C
  Growth strain: DH5alpha
  Copy number: High Copy
Gene/Insert
  Gene/Insert name: 78-kDa glucose-regulated protein (alt names: GRP78; BiP; HSPA5)
  Species: H. sapiens (human)
  Insert size (bp): 4200
  GenBank ID: NM_005347.5
  Entrez Gene: HSPA5 (a.k.a. BIP, GRP78, HEL-S-89n)
  Tag / fusion protein: GST (N terminal on insert)
Terms and licenses: Academic/Nonprofit Terms; Industry Terms: Not Available to Industry
How to cite: GST-GRP78-C Terminus (pGEX4T1) was a gift from Amy Shiu Lee (Addgene plasmid # 238423 ; http://n2t.net/addgene:238423 ; RRID:Addgene_238423)
