[The description below was written by a language model from this plasmid's Addgene catalogue record and pLannotate feature annotations shown in this document.]
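Description:
GST-GRP78-C Terminus (pGEX4T1) is a bacterial expression plasmid built on the pGEX-4T1 backbone for producing the C-terminal portion of human GRP78 (also called BiP or HSPA5) as a fusion to glutathione S-transferase. It is propagated in E. coli from a high-copy ColE1/pMB1-type origin and selected with ampicillin through the β-lactamase gene and its own promoter. Short remnants of pBR322-derived rop and bom sequences, together with a lac promoter/operator and lacZα segment downstream of lacI, are backbone carry-over and are not part of the expression cassette.

Expression is driven by the hybrid tac promoter followed by a lac operator. The plasmid-borne lacI gene supplies repressor, so transcription is held off until it is induced with IPTG. The Schistosoma japonicum GST coding sequence comes first, placing the tag at the N terminus, and is followed shortly afterwards by an HSPA5 fragment of about 620 bp. The annotation tool matched this fragment to the pig orthologue, presumably reflecting sequence conservation, whereas the catalogue lists the insert as human. The sizes do not agree between sources: the catalogue gives a 4,200 bp insert and a 9,500 bp total, but the sequenced record is 5,683 nt, which fits a short C-terminal fragment in the roughly 5 kb backbone. The exact residue boundaries of the fragment are not stated.

The GST fusion allows affinity capture on glutathione resin. The construct is therefore suited to purifying the GRP78 C-terminal domain and to pull-down or binding assays, in line with the associated study of the protein's C-terminal proline-rich region and its role in cell surface expression.
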