Features (pLannotate 1.2.2; 17 found; start..end, strand, type, name):
    181..209     +  promoter       tac promoter: strong E. coli promoter; hybrid between the trp and lac UV5 promoters
    217..233     +  protein_bind   lac operator: The lac repressor binds to the lac operator to inhibit transcription in E. coli. This inhibition can be relieved by adding lactose or isopropyl-β-D-thiogalactopyranoside (IPTG). lac repressor encoded by lacI
    256..909     +  CDS            GST26_SCHJA: Experimental evidence at protein level: Swiss-Prot protein existence level 1. GST isoenzymes appear to play a central role in the parasite detoxification system. Other functions are also suspected including a role in increasing the solubility of haematin in the parasite gut. From Schistosoma japonicum (Blood fluke).
    937..1554    +  CDS            HSPA5 (fragment): BIP_PIG - Also known as GRP78 From Sus scrofa (Pig).
   1698..1737    +  CDS            rop (fragment): Rop protein, which maintains plasmids at low copy number; rop
   1839..1879    +  misc_feature   bom (fragment): basis of mobility region from pBR322
   1984..2088    +  promoter       AmpR promoter: bla
   2089..2949    +  CDS            AmpR: β-lactamase; bla; confers resistance to ampicillin, carbenicillin, and related antibiotics
   3120..3708    +  rep_origin     ori: high-copy-number ColE1/pMB1/pBR322/pUC origin of replication
   3894..3945    -  misc_feature   bom (fragment): basis of mobility region from pBR322
   3952..4029    +  promoter       lacI promoter: lacI
   4030..5112    +  CDS            lacI: lac repressor; lacI; The lac repressor binds to the lac operator to inhibit transcription in E. coli. This inhibition can be relieved by adding lactose or isopropyl-β-D-thiogalactopyranoside (IPTG).
   5125..5146    +  protein_bind   CAP binding site: CAP binding activates transcription in the presence of cAMP. E. coli catabolite activator protein
   5161..5191    +  promoter       lac promoter: promoter for the E. coli lac operon
   5199..5215    +  protein_bind   lac operator: The lac repressor binds to the lac operator to inhibit transcription in E. coli. This inhibition can be relieved by adding lactose or isopropyl-β-D-thiogalactopyranoside (IPTG). lac repressor encoded by lacI
   5235..5408    +  CDS            lacZα: LacZα fragment of β-galactosidase; lacZ fragment
   5672..105     -  CDS            yciV (fragment) (across the origin): RNAAM_ECOLI - Also known as trpH From Escherichia coli (strain K12).
>Addgene plasmid #238423 | GST-GRP78-C Terminus (pGEX4T1) | addgene full sequence | sequence record 482333 | Addgene NGS Result
CTTATCGACTGCACGGTGCACCAATGCTTCTGGCGTCAGGCAGCCATCGGAAGCTGTGGTATGGCTGTGC
AGGTCGTAAATCACTGCATAATTCGTGTCGCTCAAGGCGCACTCCCGTTCTGGATAATGTTTTTTGCGCC
GACATCATAACGGTTCTGGCAAATATTCTGAAATGAGCTGTTGACAATTAATCATCGGCTCGTATAATGT
GTGGAATTGTGAGCGGATAACAATTTCACACAGGAAACAGTATTCATGTCCCCTATACTAGGTTATTGGA
AAATTAAGGGCCTTGTGCAACCCACTCGACTTCTTTTGGAATATCTTGAAGAAAAATATGAAGAGCATTT
GTATGAGCGCGATGAAGGTGATAAATGGCGAAACAAAAAGTTTGAATTGGGTTTGGAGTTTCCCAATCTT
CCTTATTATATTGATGGTGATGTTAAATTAACACAGTCTATGGCCATCATACGTTATATAGCTGACAAGC
ACAACATGTTGGGTGGTTGTCCAAAAGAGCGTGCAGAGATTTCAATGCTTGAAGGAGCGGTTTTGGATAT
TAGATACGGTGTTTCGAGAATTGCATATAGTAAAGACTTTGAAACTCTCAAAGTTGATTTTCTTAGCAAG
CTACCTGAAATGCTGAAAATGTTCGAAGATCGTTTATGTCATAAAACATATTTAAATGGTGATCATGTAA
CCCATCCTGACTTCATGTTGTATGACGCTCTTGATGTTGTTTTATACATGGACCCAATGTGCCTGGATGC
GTTCCCAAAATTAGTTTGTTTTAAAAAACGTATTGAAGCTATCCCACAAATTGATAAGTACTTGAAATCC
AGCAAGTATATAGCATGGCCTTTGCAGGGCTGGCAAGCCACGTTTGGTGGTGGCGACCATCCTCCAAAAT
CGGATCTGGTTCCGCGTGGATCCATGGACCTGGTACTGCTTGATGTATGTCCCCTTACACTTGGTATTGA
AACTGTGGGAGGTGTCATGACCAAACTGATTCCAAGGAACACAGTGGTGCCTACCAAGAAGTCTCAGATC
TTTTCTACAGCTTCTGATAATCAACCAACTGTTACAATCAAGGTCTATGAAGGTGAAAGACCCCTGACAA
AAGACAATCATCTTCTGGGTACATTTGATCTGACTGGAATTCCTCCTGCTCCTCGTGGGGTCCCACAGAT
TGAAGTCACCTTTGAGATAGATGTGAATGGTATTCTTCGAGTGACAGCTGAAGACAAGGGTACAGGGAAC
AAAAATAAGATCACAATCACCAATGACCAGAATCGCCTGACACCTGAAGAAATCGAAAGGATGGTTAATG
ATGCTGAGAAGTTTGCTGAGGAAGACAAAAAGCTCAAGGAGCGCATTGATACTAGAAATGAGTTGGAAAG
CTATGCCTATTCTCTAAAGAATCAGATTGGAGATAAAGAAAAGCTGGGAGGTAAACTTTCCTCTGAAGAT
AAGGAGACCATGGAAAAAGCTGTAGAAGAAAAGATTGAATGGCTGGAAAGCCACCAAGATGCTGACATTG
AAGACTTCAAAGCTAAGAAGAAGGAACTGGAAGAAATTGTTCAACCAATTATCAGCAAACTCTATGGAAG
TGCAGGCCCTCCCCCAACTGGTGAAGAGGATACAGCAGAAAAAGATGAGTTGTAGCTCGAGCGGCCGCAT
CGTGACTGACTGACGATCTGCCTCGCGCGTTTCGGTGATGACGGTGAAAACCTCTGACACATGCAGCTCC
CGGAGACGGTCACAGCTTGTCTGTAAGCGGATGCCGGGAGCAGACAAGCCCGTCAGGGCGCGTCAGCGGG
TGTTGGCGGGTGTCGGGGCGCAGCCATGACCCAGTCACGTAGCGATAGCGGAGTGTATAATTCTTGAAGA
CGAAAGGGCCTCGTGATACGCCTATTTTTATAGGTTAATGTCATGATAATAATGGTTTCTTAGACGTCAG
GTGGCACTTTTCGGGGAAATGTGCGCGGAACCCCTATTTGTTTATTTTTCTAAATACATTCAAATATGTA
TCCGCTCATGAGACAATAACCCTGATAAATGCTTCAATAATATTGAAAAAGGAAGAGTATGAGTATTCAA
CATTTCCGTGTCGCCCTTATTCCCTTTTTTGCGGCATTTTGCCTTCCTGTTTTTGCTCACCCAGAAACGC
TGGTGAAAGTAAAAGATGCTGAAGATCAGTTGGGTGCACGAGTGGGTTACATCGAACTGGATCTCAACAG
CGGTAAGATCCTTGAGAGTTTTCGCCCCGAAGAACGTTTTCCAATGATGAGCACTTTTAAAGTTCTGCTA
TGTGGCGCGGTATTATCCCGTGTTGACGCCGGGCAAGAGCAACTCGGTCGCCGCATACACTATTCTCAGA
ATGACTTGGTTGAGTACTCACCAGTCACAGAAAAGCATCTTACGGATGGCATGACAGTAAGAGAATTATG
CAGTGCTGCCATAACCATGAGTGATAACACTGCGGCCAACTTACTTCTGACAACGATCGGAGGACCGAAG
GAGCTAACCGCTTTTTTGCACAACATGGGGGATCATGTAACTCGCCTTGATCGTTGGGAACCGGAGCTGA
ATGAAGCCATACCAAACGACGAGCGTGACACCACGATGCCTGCAGCAATGGCAACAACGTTGCGCAAACT
ATTAACTGGCGAACTACTTACTCTAGCTTCCCGGCAACAATTAATAGACTGGATGGAGGCGGATAAAGTT
GCAGGACCACTTCTGCGCTCGGCCCTTCCGGCTGGCTGGTTTATTGCTGATAAATCTGGAGCCGGTGAGC
GTGGGTCTCGCGGTATCATTGCAGCACTGGGGCCAGATGGTAAGCCCTCCCGTATCGTAGTTATCTACAC
GACGGGGAGTCAGGCAACTATGGATGAACGAAATAGACAGATCGCTGAGATAGGTGCCTCACTGATTAAG
CATTGGTAACTGTCAGACCAAGTTTACTCATATATACTTTAGATTGATTTAAAACTTCATTTTTAATTTA
AAAGGATCTAGGTGAAGATCCTTTTTGATAATCTCATGACCAAAATCCCTTAACGTGAGTTTTCGTTCCA
CTGAGCGTCAGACCCCGTAGAAAAGATCAAAGGATCTTCTTGAGATCCTTTTTTTCTGCGCGTAATCTGC
TGCTTGCAAACAAAAAAACCACCGCTACCAGCGGTGGTTTGTTTGCCGGATCAAGAGCTACCAACTCTTT
TTCCGAAGGTAACTGGCTTCAGCAGAGCGCAGATACCAAATACTGTCCTTCTAGTGTAGCCGTAGTTAGG
CCACCACTTCAAGAACTCTGTAGCACCGCCTACATACCTCGCTCTGCTAATCCTGTTACCAGTGGCTGCT
GCCAGTGGCGATAAGTCGTGTCTTACCGGGTTGGACTCAAGACGATAGTTACCGGATAAGGCGCAGCGGT
CGGGCTGAACGGGGGGTTCGTGCACACAGCCCAGCTTGGAGCGAACGACCTACACCGAACTGAGATACCT
ACAGCGTGAGCTATGAGAAAGCGCCACGCTTCCCGAAGGGAGAAAGGCGGACAGGTATCCGGTAAGCGGC
AGGGTCGGAACAGGAGAGCGCACGAGGGAGCTTCCAGGGGGAAACGCCTGGTATCTTTATAGTCCTGTCG
GGTTTCGCCACCTCTGACTTGAGCGTCGATTTTTGTGATGCTCGTCAGGGGGGCGGAGCCTATGGAAAAA
CGCCAGCAACGCGGCCTTTTTACGGTTCCTGGCCTTTTGCTGGCCTTTTGCTCACATGTTCTTTCCTGCG
TTATCCCCTGATTCTGTGGATAACCGTATTACCGCCTTTGAGTGAGCTGATACCGCTCGCCGCAGCCGAA
CGACCGAGCGCAGCGAGTCAGTGAGCGAGGAAGCGGAAGAGCGCCTGATGCGGTATTTTCTCCTTACGCA
TCTGTGCGGTATTTCACACCGCATAAATTCCGACACCATCGAATGGCGCAAAACCTTTCGCGGTATGGCA
TGATAGCGCCCGGAAGAGAGTCAATTCAGGGTGGTGAATGTGAAACCAGTAACGTTATACGATGTCGCAG
AGTATGCCGGTGTCTCTTATCAGACCGTTTCCCGCGTGGTGAACCAGGCCAGCCACGTTTCTGCGAAAAC
GCGGGAAAAAGTGGAAGCGGCGATGGCGGAGCTGAATTACATTCCCAACCGCGTGGCACAACAACTGGCG
GGCAAACAGTCGTTGCTGATTGGCGTTGCCACCTCCAGTCTGGCCCTGCACGCGCCGTCGCAAATTGTCG
CGGCGATTAAATCTCGCGCCGATCAACTGGGTGCCAGCGTGGTGGTGTCGATGGTAGAACGAAGCGGCGT
CGAAGCCTGTAAAGCGGCGGTGCACAATCTTCTCGCGCAACGCGTCAGTGGGCTGATCATTAACTATCCG
CTGGATGACCAGGATGCCATTGCTGTGGAAGCTGCCTGCACTAATGTTCCGGCGTTATTTCTTGATGTCT
CTGACCAGACACCCATCAACAGTATTATTTTCTCCCATGAAGACGGTACGCGACTGGGCGTGGAGCATCT
GGTCGCATTGGGTCACCAGCAAATCGCGCTGTTAGCGGGCCCATTAAGTTCTGTCTCGGCGCGTCTGCGT
CTGGCTGGCTGGCATAAATATCTCACTCGCAATCAAATTCAGCCGATAGCGGAACGGGAAGGCGACTGGA
GTGCCATGTCCGGTTTTCAACAAACCATGCAAATGCTGAATGAGGGCATCGTTCCCACTGCGATGCTGGT
TGCCAACGATCAGATGGCGCTGGGCGCAATGCGCGCCATTACCGAGTCCGGGCTGCGCGTTGGTGCGGAT
ATCTCGGTAGTGGGATACGACGATACCGAAGACAGCTCATGTTATATCCCGCCGTTAACCACCATCAAAC
AGGATTTTCGCCTGCTGGGGCAAACCAGCGTGGACCGCTTGCTGCAACTCTCTCAGGGCCAGGCGGTGAA
GGGCAATCAGCTGTTGCCCGTCTCACTGGTGAAAAGAAAAACCACCCTGGCGCCCAATACGCAAACCGCC
TCTCCCCGCGCGTTGGCCGATTCATTAATGCAGCTGGCACGACAGGTTTCCCGACTGGAAAGCGGGCAGT
GAGCGCAACGCAATTAATGTAAGTTAGCTCACTCATTAGGCACCCCAGGCTTTACACTTTATGCTTCCGG
CTCGTATGTTGTGTGGAATTGTGAGCGGATAACAATTTCACACAGGAAACAGCTATGACCATGATTACGG
ATTCACTGGCCGTCGTTTTACAACGTCGTGACTGGGAAAACCCTGGCGTTACCCAACTTAATCGCCTTGC
AGCACATCCCCCTTTCGCCAGCTGGCGTAATAGCGAAGAGGCCCGCACCGATCGCCCTTCCCAACAGTTG
CGCAGCCTGAATGGCGAATGGCGCTTTGCCTGGTTTCCGGCACCAGAAGCGGTGCCGGAAAGCTGGCTGG
AGTGCGATCTTCCTGAGGCCGATACTGTCGTCGTCCCCTCAAACTGGCAGATGCACGGTTACGATGCGCC
CATCTACACCAACGTGACCTATCCCATTACGGTCAATCCGCCGTTTGTTCCCACGGAGAATCCGACGGGT
TGTTACTCGCTCACATTTAATGTTGATGAAAGCTGGCTACAGGAAGGCCAGACGCGAATTATTTTTGATG
GCGTTGGAATTAG
